Addgene plasmid #207595: pJMG2
Purpose: GFP-BAB expression
Depositing lab: Colin Kleanthous. Depositing organization: University of Oxford. Publication: Tunable force transduction through the Escherichia coli cell envelope. Williams-Jones DP, Webby MN, Press CE, Gradon JM, Armstrong SR, Szczepaniak J, Kleanthous C. Proc Natl Acad Sci U S A. 2023 Nov 21;120(47):e2306707120. doi: 10.1073/pnas.2306707120. Epub 2023 Nov 16. PubMed 37972066.
Backbone
  Vector backbone: pBAD24
  Vector type: Bacterial Expression
Growth in bacteria
  Bacterial resistance: Ampicillin, 100 μg/mL
  Growth temperature: 37°C
  Growth strain: DH5alpha
  Copy number: Unknown
Gene/Insert
  Gene/Insert name: GFP-BAB
  Species: E. coli
  Insert size (bp): 2100
  Cloning method: Ligation Independent Cloning
Terms and licenses: Academic/Nonprofit Terms; Industry Terms: Not Available to Industry
How to cite: pJMG2 was a gift from Colin Kleanthous (Addgene plasmid # 207595 ; http://n2t.net/addgene:207595 ; RRID:Addgene_207595)
