[The description below was written by a language model from this plasmid's Addgene catalogue record and pLannotate feature annotations shown in this document.]
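Description:
pJMG2 is a bacterial expression plasmid built on the pBAD24 backbone for arabinose-inducible production of a fluorescently tagged chimeric envelope protein in E. coli. It replicates from a ColE1/pMB1-type origin and is selected with ampicillin through the bla (β-lactamase) gene under its own promoter. An M13 phage origin is also present, along with short remnants of pBR322 elements (bom, rop, and tetracycline-resistance fragments) that are backbone leftovers rather than functional parts. The copy number is recorded as unknown.

The payload, listed as GFP-BAB (about 2.1 kb), sits downstream of the araBAD promoter, with the divergently transcribed araC regulator supplying arabinose-dependent control so that expression can be titrated by inducer. The annotated reading frame begins with msGFP2, a photostable monomeric superfolder GFP. This is followed by a short N-terminal tonB segment, a substantial tolA segment, and then a larger tonB segment. This arrangement suggests that "BAB" denotes a TonB–TolA–TonB chimera in which a central portion of TonB is replaced by sequence from TolA, although the record does not define domain boundaries. The annotation tool matched the tonB fragments to a Serratia homologue, while the catalogue lists the insert species as E. coli. Transcription is terminated by the rrnB T1 and T2 terminators, preceded by the 5S rRNA segment typical of pBAD vectors.

TonB and TolA are inner-membrane-anchored proteins that couple energy to outer-membrane processes. The associated study concerns force transduction across the E. coli cell envelope, so the plasmid is presumably used to express and image this GFP-tagged domain-swap protein in living cells.
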