Features (pLannotate 1.2.2; 17 found; start..end, strand, type, name):
      1..381     +  rep_origin     M13 ori (sequence partly withheld): M13 bacteriophage origin of replication; arrow indicates direction of (+) strand synthesis
    567..1155    +  rep_origin     ori: high-copy-number ColE1/pMB1/pBR322/pUC origin of replication
   1341..1392    -  misc_feature   bom (fragment): basis of mobility region from pBR322
   1508..1547    -  CDS            rop (fragment): Rop protein, which maintains plasmids at low copy number; rop
   1548..1733    -  CDS            TcR (fragment): tetracycline efflux protein; tet; confers resistance to tetracycline
   1743..1761    +  promoter       tet promoter (fragment): E. coli promoter for tetracycline efflux protein gene
   1851..2729    -  CDS            araC: L-arabinose regulatory protein; araC
   2756..3040    +  promoter       araBAD promoter: araBAD; promoter of the L-arabinose operon of E. coli; the araC regulatory gene is transcribed in the opposite direction (Guzman et al., 1995)
   3072..3779    +  CDS            msGFP2: photostable monomeric superfolder GFP (Valbuena et al., 2020)
   3804..3965    +  CDS            tonB (fragment): TONB_SERMA - Protein inferred from homology: Swiss-Prot protein existence level 3. Interacts with outer membrane receptor proteins that carry out high-affinity binding and energy dependent uptake into the periplasmic space of specific substrates such as cobalamin, and various iron compounds (such as iron dicitrate, enterochelin, aerobactin, etc.). In the absence of TonB these receptors bind their substrates but do not carry out active transport. TonB also interacts with some colicins and is involved in the energy-dependent, irreversible steps of bacteriophages phi 80 and T1 infection. It could
   3978..4766    +  CDS            tolA (fragment): TOLA_ECOLI - Also known as cim, excC, lky. Experimental evidence at protein level: Swiss-Prot protein existence level 1. Part of the Tol-Pal system, which plays a role in outer membrane invagination during cell division and is important for maintaining outer membrane integrity (PubMed:1683466, PubMed:8416897, PubMed:11115123, PubMed:11994151, PubMed:17233825). The Tol-Pal system is also required for polar localization of chemoreceptors clusters (PubMed:24720726). The system also appears to be required for the activity of several outer membrane-localized enzymes with cell wall remodeling activi
   4767..5165    +  CDS            tonB (fragment): TONB_SERMA - Protein inferred from homology: Swiss-Prot protein existence level 3. Interacts with outer membrane receptor proteins that carry out high-affinity binding and energy dependent uptake into the periplasmic space of specific substrates such as cobalamin, and various iron compounds (such as iron dicitrate, enterochelin, aerobactin, etc.). In the absence of TonB these receptors bind their substrates but do not carry out active transport. TonB also interacts with some colicins and is involved in the energy-dependent, irreversible steps of bacteriophages phi 80 and T1 infection. It could
   5261..5376    +  ncRNA          5S rRNA: Accession: RF00001 - 5S ribosomal RNA
   5380..5466    +  terminator     rrnB T1 terminator: Escherichia coli rrnB; transcription terminator T1 from the E. coli rrnB gene
   5558..5585    +  terminator     rrnB T2 terminator: transcription terminator T2 from the E. coli rrnB gene
   5604..5695    +  promoter       AmpR promoter: bla
   5696..6556    +  CDS            AmpR: β-lactamase; bla; confers resistance to ampicillin, carbenicillin, and related antibiotics
>Addgene plasmid #207595 | pJMG2 | addgene full sequence | sequence record 414348 | Addgene NGS Result
[124 nt withheld, positions 1-124]
C
[141 nt withheld, positions 126-266]
CCTTTGACGTTGGAGTCCACGTTCTTT
[37 nt withheld, positions 294-330]
ACCCTATCTCGGGCTATTCTTTTGATTTATAAGGGATTTTGCCGATTTCGGCCTATTGGTTAAAAAATGA
GCTGATTTAACAAAAATTTAACGCGAATTTTAACAAAATATTAACGTTTACAATTTAAAAGGATCTAGGT
GAAGATCCTTTTTGATAATCTCATGACCAAAATCCCTTAACGTGAGTTTTCGTTCCACTGAGCGTCAGAC
CCCGTAGAAAAGATCAAAGGATCTTCTTGAGATCCTTTTTTTCTGCGCGTAATCTGCTGCTTGCAAACAA
AAAAACCACCGCTACCAGCGGTGGTTTGTTTGCCGGATCAAGAGCTACCAACTCTTTTTCCGAAGGTAAC
TGGCTTCAGCAGAGCGCAGATACCAAATACTGTCCTTCTAGTGTAGCCGTAGTTAGGCCACCACTTCAAG
AACTCTGTAGCACCGCCTACATACCTCGCTCTGCTAATCCTGTTACCAGTGGCTGCTGCCAGTGGCGATA
AGTCGTGTCTTACCGGGTTGGACTCAAGACGATAGTTACCGGATAAGGCGCAGCGGTCGGGCTGAACGGG
GGGTTCGTGCACACAGCCCAGCTTGGAGCGAACGACCTACACCGAACTGAGATACCTACAGCGTGAGCTA
TGAGAAAGCGCCACGCTTCCCGAAGGGAGAAAGGCGGACAGGTATCCGGTAAGCGGCAGGGTCGGAACAG
GAGAGCGCACGAGGGAGCTTCCAGGGGGAAACGCCTGGTATCTTTATAGTCCTGTCGGGTTTCGCCACCT
CTGACTTGAGCGTCGATTTTTGTGATGCTCGTCAGGGGGGCGGAGCCTATGGAAAAACGCCAGCAACGCG
GCCTTTTTACGGTTCCTGGCCTTTTGCTGGCCTTTTGCTCACATGTTCTTTCCTGCGTTATCCCCTGATT
CTGTGGATAACCGTATTACCGCCTTTGAGTGAGCTGATACCGCTCGCCGCAGCCGAACGACCGAGCGCAG
CGAGTCAGTGAGCGAGGAAGCGGAAGAGCGCCTGATGCGGTATTTTCTCCTTACGCATCTGTGCGGTATT
TCACACCGCATAGGGTCATGGCTGCGCCCCGACACCCGCCAACACCCGCTGACGCGCCCTGACGGGCTTG
TCTGCTCCCGGCATCCGCTTACAGACAAGCTGTGACCGTCTCCGGGAGCTGCATGTGTCAGAGGTTTTCA
CCGTCATCACCGAAACGCGCGAGGCAGAAGGAGATGGCGCCCAACAGTCCCCCGGCCACGGGGCCTGCCA
CCATACCCACGCCGAAACAAGCGCTCATGAGCCCGAAGTGGCGAGCCCGATCTTCCCCATCGGTGATGTC
GGCGATATAGGCGCCAGCAACCGCACCTGTGGCGCCGGTGATGCCGGCCACGATGCGTCCGGCGTAGAGG
ATCTGCTCATGTTTGACAGCTTATCATCGATGCATAATGTGCCTGTCAAATGGACGAAGCAGGGATTCTG
CAAACCCTATGCTACTCCGTCAAGCCGTCAATTGTCTGATTCGTTACCAATTATGACAACTTGACGGCTA
CATCATTCACTTTTTCTTCACAACCGGCACGGAACTCGCTCGGGCTGGCCCCGGTGCATTTTTTAAATAC
CCGCGAGAAATAGAGTTGATCGTCAAAACCAACATTGCGACCGACGGTGGCGATAGGCATCCGGGTGGTG
CTCAAAAGCAGCTTCGCCTGGCTGATACGTTGGTCCTCGCGCCAGCTTAAGACGCTAATCCCTAACTGCT
GGCGGAAAAGATGTGACAGACGCGACGGCGACAAGCAAACATGCTGTGCGACGCTGGCGATATCAAAATT
GCTGTCTGCCAGGTGATCGCTGATGTACTGACAAGCCTCGCGTACCCGATTATCCATCGGTGGATGGAGC
GACTCGTTAATCGCTTCCATGCGCCGCAGTAACAATTGCTCAAGCAGATTTATCGCCAGCAGCTCCGAAT
AGCGCCCTTCCCCTTGCCCGGCGTTAATGATTTGCCCAAACAGGTCGCTGAAATGCGGCTGGTGCGCTTC
ATCCGGGCGAAAGAACCCCGTATTGGCAAATATTGACGGCCAGTTAAGCCATTCATGCCAGTAGGCGCGC
GGACGAAAGTAAACCCACTGGTGATACCATTCGCGAGCCTCCGGATGACGACCGTAGTGATGAATCTCTC
CTGGCGGGAACAGCAAAATATCACCCGGTCGGCAAACAAATTCTCGTCCCTGATTTTTCACCACCCCCTG
ACCGCGAATGGTGAGATTGAGAATATAACCTTTCATTCCCAGCGGTCGGTCGATAAAAAAATCGAGATAA
CCGTTGGCCTCAATCGGCGTTAAACCCGCCACCAGATGGGCATTAAACGAGTATCCCGGCAGCAGGGGAT
CATTTTGCGCTTCAGCCATACTTTTCATACTCCCGCCATTCAGAGAAGAAACCAATTGTCCATATTGCAT
CAGACATTGCCGTCACTGCGTCTTTTACTGGCTCTTCTCGCTAACCAAACCGGTAACCCCGCTTATTAAA
AGCATTCTGTAACAAAGCGGGACCAAAGCCATGACAAAAACGCGTAACAAAAGTGTCTATAATCACGGCA
GAAAAGTCCACATTGATTATTTGCACGGCGTCACACTTTGCTATGCCATAGCATTTTTATCCATAAGATT
AGCGGATCCTACCTGACGCTTTTTATCGCAACTCTCTACTGTTTCTCCATACCCGTTTTTTTGGGCTAGC
AGGAGGAATTCATGGATAGCACTGAGAGCCTGTTCACCGGGGTGGTGCCCATCCTGGTCGAGCTGGACGG
CGACGTAAACGGCCACAAGTTCAGCGTGCGCGGCGAGGGCGAGGGCGATGCCACCAACGGCAAGCTGACC
CTGAAGTTCATCTGCACCACCGGCAAGCTGCCCGTGCCCTGGCCCACCCTCGTGACCACCCTGACCTACG
GCGTGCAGTGCTTCAGCCGCTACCCCGACCACATGAAGCAGCACGACTTCTTCAAGTCCGCCATGCCCGA
AGGCTACGTCCAGGAGCGCACCATCACCTTCAAGGACGACGGCACCTACAAGACCCGCGCCGAGGTGAAG
TTCGAGGGCGACACCCTGGTGAACCGCATCGAGCTGAAGGGCATCGACTTCAAGGAGGACGGCAACATCC
TGGGGCACAAGCTGGAGTACAACTACAACAGCCACAACGTCTATATCACCGCCGACAAGCAGAAGAACGG
CATCAAGGCCAACTTCAAGATCCGCCACAACGTGGAGGACGGCAGCGTGCAGCTCGCCGACCACTACCAG
CAGAACACCCCCATCGGCGACGGCCCCGTGCTGCTGCCCGACAACCACTACCTGAGCACCCAGTCCAAGC
TGAGCAAAGACCCCAACGAGAAGCGCGATCACATGGTCCTGCTGGAGTTCGTGACCGCCGCCGGGATCAC
TGGAGGCAGTGGCGGTTCTGGTGGTGGTGGTTCTACCCTTGATTTACCTCGCCGCTTCCCCTGGCCGACG
TTACTTTCGGTCTGCATTCATGGTGCTGTTGTGGCGGGTCTGCTCTATACCTCGGTACATCAGGTTATTG
AACTACCTGCGCCTGCGCAGCCGATTTCTGTCACGATGGTTACGCCTGCTGATCTCGAACCGCCACAAGC
CGTTCAGTCGTCCATCGACGCTGTCATGGTTGATTCAGGTGCGGTAGTTGAGCAGTACAAACGCATGCAA
AGCCAGGAATCAAGCGCGAAGCGTTCTGATGAACAGCGCAAGATGAAGGAACAGCAGGCTGCTGAAGAAC
TGCGTGAGAAACAAGCGGCTGAACAGGAACGCCTGAAGCAACTTGAGAAAGAGCGGTTAGCGGCTCAGGA
GCAGAAAAAGCAGGCTGAAGAAGCCGCAAAACAGGCCGAGTTAAAGCAGAAGCAAGCTGAAGAGGCGGCA
GCGAAAGCGGCGGCAGATGCTAAAGCGAAGGCCGAAGCAGATGCTAAAGCTGCGGAAGAAGCAGCGAAGA
AAGCGGCTGCAGACGCAAAGAAAAAAGCAGAAGCAGAAGCCGCCAAAGCCGCAGCCGAAGCGCAGAAAAA
AGCCGAGGCAGCCGCTGCGGCACTGAAGAAGAAAGCGGAAGCGGCAGAAGCAGCTGCAGCTGAAGCAAGA
AAGAAAGCGGCAACTGAAGCTGCTGAAAAAGCCAAAGCAGAAGCTGAGAAGAAAGCGGCTGCTGAAAAGG
CTGCAGCTGATAAGAAAGCGGCAGCAGAGAAAGCTGCAGCCGACAAAAAAGCAGCAGAAAAAGCGGCTGC
TGAAAAGGCAGCAGCTGATAAGAAAGCAGCGGCAGAAAAAGCCGCCGCAGACAAAAAAGCGGCAGCGGCA
AAAGCTGCAGCTGAAAAAGCCGCTGCAGCAAAAGCGGCCGCAGAGGCAGATGATATTTTCGGTGAGCTAA
GCTCTGGTAAGAATGCACCGAAAACGGTACAGGAGCAGCCAAAACGCGATGTCAAACCCGTAGAGTCGCG
TCCGGCATCACCGTTTGAAAATACGGCACCGGCACGCCTGACATCAAGTACAGCAACGGCTGCAACCAGC
AAGCCGGTTACCAGTGTGGCTTCAGGACCACGCGCATTAAGCCGTAATCAGCCGCAGTATCCGGCACGAG
CACAGGCATTGCGCATTGAAGGGCAGGTTAAAGTTAAATTTGACGTTACGCCGGATGGTCGCGTGGATAA
CGTACAAATCCTCTCAGCCAAGCCTGCGAACATGTTTGAGCGTGAGGTGAAAAATGCGATGCGCAGATGG
CGTTATGAGCCGGGTAAGCCAGGCAGTGGGATTGTGGTGAATATCCTGTTTAAAATTAACGGCACCACCG
AAATTCAGTAAAAGCTTGGCTGTTTTGGCGGATGAGAGAAGATTTTCAGCCTGATACAGATTAAATCAGA
ACGCAGAAGCGGTCTGATAAAACAGAATTTGCCTGGCGGCAGTAGCGCGGTGGTCCCACCTGACCCCATG
CCGAACTCAGAAGTGAAACGCCGTAGCGCCGATGGTAGTGTGGGGTCTCCCCATGCGAGAGTAGGGAACT
GCCAGGCATCAAATAAAACGAAAGGCTCAGTCGAAAGACTGGGCCTTTCGTTTTATCTGTTGTTTGTCGG
TGAACGCTCTCCTGAGTAGGACAAATCCGCCGGGAGCGGATTTGAACGTTGCGAAGCAACGGCCCGGAGG
GTGGCGGGCAGGACGCCCGCCATAAACTGCCAGGCATCAAATTAAGCAGAAGGCCATCCTGACGGATGGC
CTTTTTGCGTTTCTACAAACTCTTTTGTTTATTTTTCTAAATACATTCAAATATGTATCCGCTCATGAGA
CAATAACCCTGATAAATGCTTCAATAATATTGAAAAAGGAAGAGTATGAGTATTCAACATTTCCGTGTCG
CCCTTATTCCCTTTTTTGCGGCATTTTGCCTTCCTGTTTTTGCTCACCCAGAAACGCTGGTGAAAGTAAA
AGATGCTGAAGATCAGTTGGGTGCACGAGTGGGTTACATCGAACTGGATCTCAACAGCGGTAAGATCCTT
GAGAGTTTTCGCCCCGAAGAACGTTTTCCAATGATGAGCACTTTTAAAGTTCTGCTATGTGGCGCGGTAT
TATCCCGTGTTGACGCCGGGCAAGAGCAACTCGGTCGCCGCATACACTATTCTCAGAATGACTTGGTTGA
GTACTCACCAGTCACAGAAAAGCATCTTACGGATGGCATGACAGTAAGAGAATTATGCAGTGCTGCCATA
ACCATGAGTGATAACACTGCGGCCAACTTACTTCTGACAACGATCGGAGGACCGAAGGAGCTAACCGCTT
TTTTGCACAACATGGGGGATCATGTAACTCGCCTTGATCGTTGGGAACCGGAGCTGAATGAAGCCATACC
AAACGACGAGCGTGACACCACGATGCCTGTAGCAATGGCAACAACGTTGCGCAAACTATTAACTGGCGAA
CTACTTACTCTAGCTTCCCGGCAACAATTAATAGACTGGATGGAGGCGGATAAAGTTGCAGGACCACTTC
TGCGCTCGGCCCTTCCGGCTGGCTGGTTTATTGCTGATAAATCTGGAGCCGGTGAGCGTGGGTCTCGCGG
TATCATTGCAGCACTGGGGCCAGATGGTAAGCCCTCCCGTATCGTAGTTATCTACACGACGGGGAGTCAG
GCAACTATGGATGAACGAAATAGACAGATCGCTGAGATAGGTGCCTCACTGATTAAGCATTGGTAACTGT
CAGACCAAGTTTACTCATATATACTTTAGATTGATTT
